>Addgene plasmid #104673 | pUG-UBC8 | depositor full sequence | sequence record 198502 | Full Sequence
GTGGCTCTTCAGTGGACGAAAGGGCCTCGTGATACGCCTATTTTTATAGGTTAATGTCATGATAATAATG
GTTTCTTAGACGTCAGGTGGCACTTTTCGGGGAAATGTGCGCGGAACCCCTATTTGTTTATTTTTCTAAA
TACATTCAAATATGTATCCGCTCATGAGACAATAACCCTGATAAATGCTTCAATAATATTGAAAAAGGAA
GAGTATGCGCTCACGCAACTGGTCCAGAACCTTGACCGAACGCAGCGGTGGTAACGGCGCAGTGGCGGTT
TTCATGGCTTGTTATGACTGTTTTTTTGGGGTACAGTCTATGCCTCGGGCATCCAAGCAGCAAGCGCGTT
ACGCCGTGGGTCGATGTTTGATGTTATGGAGCAGCAACGATGTTACGCAGCAGGGCAGTCGCCCTAAAAC
AAAGTTAAACATCATGAGGGAAGCGGTGATCGCCGAAGTATCGACTCAACTATCAGAGGTAGTTGGCGTC
ATCGAGCGCCATCTCGAACCGACGTTGCTGGCCGTACATTTGTACGGCTCCGCAGTGGATGGCGGCCTGA
AGCCACACAGCGATATTGATTTGCTGGTTACGGTGACCGTAAGGCTTGATGAAACAACGCGGCGAGCTTT
GATCAACGACCTTTTGGAAACTTCGGCTTCCCCTGGAGAGAGCGAGATTCTCCGCGCTGTAGAAGTCACC
ATTGTTGTGCACGACGACATCATTCCGTGGCGTTATCCAGCTAAGCGCGAACTGCAATTTGGAGAATGGC
AGCGCAATGACATTCTTGCAGGTATCTTCGAGCCAGCCACGATCGACATTGATCTGGCTATCTTGCTGAC
AAAAGCAAGAGAACATAGCGTTGCCTTGGTAGGTCCAGCGGCGGAGGAACTCTTTGATCCGGTTCCTGAA
CAGGATCTATTTGAGGCGCTAAATGAAACCTTAACGCTATGGAACTCGCCGCCCGACTGGGCTGGCGATG
AGCGAAATGTAGTGCTTACGTTGTCCCGCATTTGGTACAGCGCAGTAACCGGCAAAATCGCGCCGAAGGA
TGTCGCTGCCGACTGGGCAATGGAGCGCCTGCCGGCCCAGTATCAGCCCGTCATACTTGAAGCTAGACAG
GCTTATCTTGGACAAGAAGAAGATCGCTTGGCCTCGCGCGCAGATCAGTTGGAAGAATTTGTCCATTACG
TAAAAGGCGAGATCACCAAGGTAGTCGGCAAATAACTGTCAGACCAAGTTTACTCATATATACTTTAGAT
TGATTTAAAACTTCATTTTTAATTTAAAAGGATCTAGGTGAAGATCCTTTTTGATAATCTCATGACCAAA
ATCCCTTAACGTGAGTTTTCGTTCCACTGAGCGTCAGACCCCGTAGAAAAGATCAAAGGATCTTCTTGAG
ATCCTTTTTTTCTGCGCGTAATCTGCTGCTTGCAAACAAAAAAACCACCGCTACCAGCGGTGGTTTGTTT
GCCGGATCAAGAGCTACCAACTCTTTTTCCGAAGGTAACTGGCTTCAGCAGAGCGCAGATACCAAATACT
GTCCTTCTAGTGTAGCCGTAGTTAGGCCACCACTTCAAGAACTCTGTAGCACCGCCTACATACCTCGCTC
TGCTAATCCTGTTACCAGTGGCTGCTGCCAGTGGCGATAAGTCGTGTCTTACCGGGTTGGACTCAAGACG
ATAGTTACCGGATAAGGCGCAGCGGTCGGGCTGAACGGGGGGTTCGTGCACACAGCCCAGCTTGGAGCGA
ACGACCTACACCGAACTGAGATACCTACAGCGTGAGCTATGAGAAAGCGCCACGCTTCCCGAAGGGAGAA
AGGCGGACAGGTATCCGGTAAGCGGCAGGGTCGGAACAGGAGAGCGCACGAGGGAGCTTCCAGGGGGAAA
CGCCTGGTATCTTTATAGTCCTGTCGGGTTTCGCCACCTCTGACTTGAGCGTCGATTTTTGTGATGCTCG
TCAGGGGGGCGGAGCCTATGGAAAAACGCCAGCAACGCGGCCTTTTTACGGTTCCTGGCCTTTTGCTGGC
CTTTTGCTCACATGTTCTTTCCTGCGTTATCCCCTGATTCTGTGGATAACCGTATTACCGCCTTTGAGTG
AGCTGATACCGCTCGCCGCAGCCGAACGACCGAGCGCAGCGAGTCAGTGAGCGAGGAAGCGGAAGAGCGC
CCAATACGCAAACCGCCTCTCCCCGCGCGTTGGCCGATTCATTAATCACTCTGTGGTCTCAAATGGCTTC
GAAACGGATCTTGAAGGAGCTGAAGGATCTCCAGAAAGACCCTCCAACCTCCTGCAGTGCAGGTCCAGTT
GCTGAGGACATGTTTCATTGGCAAGCTACAATTATGGGTCCTGCAGAGAGTCCGTATTCAGGCGGTGTGT
TTCTCGTTACCATTCACTTCCCTCCGGACTATCCATTCAAACCACCAAAGGTTGCATTTAGGACGAAGGT
GTTTCACCCTAATATCAACAGCAACGGAAGCATTTGCCTTGACATTTTGAAAGAACAATGGAGCCCTGCC
CTCACCATTTCCAAGGTGTTGCTCTCGATATGTTCGCTGTTAACAGATCCAAATCCAGATGACCCTTTGG
TACCAGAGATTGCACACATGTACAAAACCGACAGAGCCAAATACGAGGCTACTGCAAGAAACTGGACTCA
GAAGTATGCCATGGGCTAAGCTTTGAGACCACGAA
Features (pLannotate 1.2.2; 7 found; start..end, strand, type, name):
    110..214     +  promoter       AmpR promoter: bla
    205..285     -  CDS            int (fragment): INT2_ECOLX - Protein inferred from homology: Swiss-Prot protein existence level 3. Putative integrase believed to be involved in the insertion of antibiotic resistance genes into plasmids and transposons. From Escherichia coli.
    371..427     +  CDS            GmR (fragment): gentamycin acetyltransferase; aacC1; confers resistance to gentamycin
    434..1222    +  CDS            aadA: S3AD_ECOLX - Experimental evidence at protein level: Swiss-Prot protein existence level 1. Mediates bacterial resistance to the antibiotics streptomycin and spectinomycin. From Escherichia coli.
   1396..1984    +  rep_origin     ori: high-copy-number ColE1/pMB1/pBR322/pUC origin of replication
   2167..2216    +  CDS            lacI (fragment): lac repressor; lacI; The lac repressor binds to the lac operator to inhibit transcription in E. coli. This inhibition can be relieved by adding lactose or isopropyl-β-D-thiogalactopyranoside (IPTG).
   2233..2676    +  CDS            UBC8: UBC8_ARATH - Also known as UBC4A. Experimental evidence at protein level: Swiss-Prot protein existence level 1. Accepts the ubiquitin from the E1 complex and catalyzes its covalent attachment to other proteins. Mediates the selective degradation of short-lived and abnormal proteins. From Arabidopsis thaliana (Mouse-ear cress).
