>Addgene plasmid #104673 | pUG-UBC8 | addgene full sequence | sequence record 205835 | Addgene NGS Result
TTTGAGTGAGCTGATACCGCTCGCCGCAGCCGAACGACCGAGCGCAGCGAGTCAGTGAGCGAGGAAGCGG
AAGAGCGCCCAATACGCAAACCGCCTCTCCCCGCGCGTTGGCCGATTCATTAATCACTCTGTGGTCTCAA
ATGGCTTCGAAACGGATCTTGAAGGAGCTGAAGGATCTCCAGAAAGACCCTCCAACCTCCTGCAGTGCAG
GTCCAGTTGCTGAGGACATGTTTCATTGGCAAGCTACAATTATGGGTCCTGCAGAGAGTCCGTATTCAGG
CGGTGTGTTTCTCGTTACCATTCACTTCCCTCCGGACTATCCATTCAAACCACCAAAGGTTGCATTTAGG
ACGAAGGTGTTTCACCCTAATATCAACAGCAACGGAAGCATTTGCCTTGACATTTTGAAAGAACAATGGA
GCCCTGCCCTCACCATTTCCAAGGTGTTGCTCTCGATATGTTCGCTGTTAACAGATCCAAATCCAGATGA
CCCTTTGGTACCAGAGATTGCACACATGTACAAAACCGACAGAGCCAAATACGAGGCTACTGCAAGAAAC
TGGACTCAGAAGTATGCCATGGGCTAAGCTTTGAGACCACGAAGTGGCTCTTCAGTGGACGAAAGGGCCT
CGTGATACGCCTATTTTTATAGGTTAATGTCATGATAATAATGGTTTCTTAGACGTCAGGTGGCACTTTT
CGGGGAAATGTGCGCGGAACCCCTATTTGTTTATTTTTCTAAATACATTCAAATATGTATCCGCTCATGA
GACAATAACCCTGATAAATGCTTCAATAATATTGAAAAAGGAAGAGTATGCGCTCACGCAACTGGTCCAG
AACCTTGACCGAACGCAGCGGTGGTAACGGCGCAGTGGCGGTTTTCATGGCTTGTTATGACTGTTTTTTT
TTGGGGTACAGTCTATGCCTCGGGCATCCAAGCAGCAAGCGCGTTACGCCGTGGGTCGATGTTTGATGTT
ATGGAGCAGCAACGATGTTACGCAGCAGGGCAGTCGCCCTAAAACAAAGTTAAACATCATGAGGGAAGCG
GTGATCGCCGAAGTATCGACTCAACTATCAGAGGTAGTTGGCGTCATCGAGCGCCATCTCGAACCGACGT
TGCTGGCCGTACATTTGTACGGCTCCGCAGTGGATGGCGGCCTGAAGCCACACAGCGATATTGATTTGCT
GGTTACGGTGACCGTAAGGCTTGATGAAACAACGCGGCGAGCTTTGATCAACGACCTTTTGGAAACTTCG
GCTTCCCCTGGAGAGAGCGAGATTCTCCGCGCTGTAGAAGTCACCATTGTTGTGCACGACGACATCATTC
CGTGGCGTTATCCAGCTAAGCGCGAACTGCAATTTGGAGAATGGCAGCGCAATGACATTCTTGCAGGTAT
CTTCGAGCCAGCCACGATCGACATTGATCTGGCTATCTTGCTGACAAAAGCAAGAGAACATAGCGTTGCC
TTGGTAGGTCCAGCGGCGGAGGAACTCTTTGATCCGGTTCCTGAACAGGATCTATTTGAGGCGCTAAATG
AAACCTTAACGCTATGGAACTCGCCGCCCGACTGGGCTGGCGATGAGCGAAATGTAGTGCTTACGTTGTC
CCGCATTTGGTACAGCGCAGTAACCGGCAAAATCGCGCCGAAGGATGTCGCTGCCGACTGGGCAATGGAG
CGCCTGCCGGCCCAGTATCAGCCCGTCATACTTGAAGCTAGACAGGCTTATCTTGGACAAGAAGAAGATC
GCTTGGCCTCGCGCGCAGATCAGTTGGAAGAATTTGTCCATTACGTAAAAGGCGAGATCACCAAGGTAGT
CGGCAAATAACTGTCAGACCAAGTTTACTCATATATACTTTAGATTGATTTAAAACTTCATTTTTAATTT
AAAAGGATCTAGGTGAAGATCCTTTTTGATAATCTCATGACCAAAATCCCTTAACGTGAGTTTTCGTTCC
ACTGAGCGTCAGACCCCGTAGAAAAGATCAAAGGATCTTCTTGAGATCCTTTTTTTCTGCGCGTAATCTG
CTGCTTGCAAACAAAAAAACCACCGCTACCAGCGGTGGTTTGTTTGCCGGATCAAGAGCTACCAACTCTT
TTTCCGAAGGTAACTGGCTTCAGCAGAGCGCAGATACCAAATACTGTTCTTCTAGTGTAGCCGTAGTTAG
GCCACCACTTCAAGAACTCTGTAGCACCGCCTACATACCTCGCTCTGCTAATCCTGTTACCAGTGGCTGC
TGCCAGTGGCGATAAGTCGTGTCTTACCGGGTTGGACTCAAGACGATAGTTACCGGATAAGGCGCAGCGG
TCGGGCTGAACGGGGGGTTCGTGCACACAGCCCAGCTTGGAGCGAACGACCTACACCGAACTGAGATACC
TACAGCGTGAGCTATGAGAAAGCGCCACGCTTCCCGAAGGGAGAAAGGCGGACAGGTATCCGGTAAGCGG
CAGGGTCGGAACAGGAGAGCGCACGAGGGAGCTTCCAGGGGGAAACGCCTGGTATCTTTATAGTCCTGTC
GGGTTTCGCCACCTCTGACTTGAGCGTCGATTTTTGTGATGCTCGTCAGGGGGGCGGAGCCTATGGAAAA
ACGCCAGCAACGCGGCCTTTTTACGGTTCCTGGCCTTTTGCTGGCCTTTTGCTCACATGTTCTTTCCTGC
GTTATCCCCTGATTCTGTGGATAACCGTATTACCGCC
Features (pLannotate 1.2.2; 8 found; start..end, strand, type, name):
      1..73      +  rep_origin     RSF ori (fragment): Plasmids containing the RSF 1030 origin of replication can be propagated in E. coli cells that contain additional plasmids with compatible origins.
     75..124     +  CDS            lacI (fragment): lac repressor; lacI; The lac repressor binds to the lac operator to inhibit transcription in E. coli. This inhibition can be relieved by adding lactose or isopropyl-β-D-thiogalactopyranoside (IPTG).
    141..584     +  CDS            UBC8: UBC8_ARATH - Also known as UBC4A. Experimental evidence at protein level: Swiss-Prot protein existence level 1. Accepts the ubiquitin from the E1 complex and catalyzes its covalent attachment to other proteins. Mediates the selective degradation of short-lived and abnormal proteins. From Arabidopsis thaliana (Mouse-ear cress).
    713..817     +  promoter       AmpR promoter: bla
    808..888     -  CDS            int (fragment): INT2_ECOLX - Protein inferred from homology: Swiss-Prot protein existence level 3. Putative integrase believed to be involved in the insertion of antibiotic resistance genes into plasmids and transposons. From Escherichia coli.
    976..1032    +  CDS            GmR (fragment): gentamycin acetyltransferase; aacC1; confers resistance to gentamycin
   1039..1827    +  CDS            aadA: S3AD_ECOLX - Experimental evidence at protein level: Swiss-Prot protein existence level 1. Mediates bacterial resistance to the antibiotics streptomycin and spectinomycin. From Escherichia coli.
   2001..2589    +  rep_origin     ori: high-copy-number ColE1/pMB1/pBR322/pUC origin of replication
