[The description below was written by a language model from this plasmid's Addgene catalogue record and pLannotate feature annotations shown in this document.]
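Description:
pUG-UBC8 is a small, high-copy bacterial cloning module from the UbiGate toolbox, a Golden Gate/modular cloning system built for analysing ubiquitination. It is based on the pICH41308 backbone and is classed as a synthetic biology vector. It is not an expression construct: no promoter or terminator is annotated around the insert, so the plasmid stores a standardised coding part for later assembly. It is propagated in E. coli through a ColE1/pUC-type high-copy origin. Selection is with spectinomycin, conferred by the aadA aminoglycoside adenylyltransferase gene, which lies downstream of an annotated bla (AmpR) promoter. The short matches to an integrase, a gentamicin acetyltransferase, lacI and an RSF origin are only fragments. They are probably remnants of the resistance cassette's origin and of backbone sequence, not functional elements.

The payload is the coding sequence of Arabidopsis thaliana UBC8 (AT5G41700), an E2 ubiquitin-conjugating enzyme. It accepts ubiquitin from the E1 enzyme and catalyses its attachment to target proteins. Internal BpiI and BsaI recognition sites were removed by point mutation, so the part is compatible with type IIS assembly. The insert was cloned using BpiI, and those sites were destroyed in the process. According to the depositor, it is released with BsaI for ligation into a Level 1 vector, where it can be combined with other modules into a transcription unit; the record does not specify which parts these are.

The depositor sequence and the repository's sequencing result are about 2.7 kb each. They carry essentially the same features but start at different positions on the circular plasmid.
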