Addgene plasmid #104673: pUG-UBC8
Purpose: Cloning Module
Depositing lab: Marco Trujillo. Depositing organization: Leibniz Institute of Plant Biochemistry (IPB). Publication: UbiGate: a synthetic biology toolbox to analyse ubiquitination. Kowarschik K, Hoehenwarter W, Marillonnet S, Trujillo M. New Phytol. 2018 Mar;217(4):1749-1763. doi: 10.1111/nph.14900. Epub 2017 Nov 30. PubMed 29194629.
Backbone
  Vector backbone: pICH41308
  Backbone manufacturer: self-made
  Backbone size w/o insert (bp): 2251
  Vector type: Synthetic Biology
Growth in bacteria
  Bacterial resistance: Spectinomycin, 50 μg/mL
  Growth temperature: 37°C
  Growth strain: DH5alpha
  Copy number: High Copy
Gene/Insert
  Gene/Insert name: AtUBC8 (alt name: AT5G41700)
  Species: A. thaliana (mustard weed)
  Insert size (bp): 452
  Mutation: BpiI/BsaI sites removed by point-mutation
  Entrez Gene: UBC8 (a.k.a. AT5G41700, ARABIDOPSIS THALIANA UBIQUITIN CONJUGATING ENZYME 8, ATUBC8, MBK23.24, MBK23_24, UBIQUITIN CONJUGATING ENZYME, ubiquitin conjugating enzyme 8)
  Cloning method: Restriction Enzyme; 5′ cloning site BpiI (destroyed during cloning); 3′ cloning site BpiI (destroyed during cloning)
  Sequencing primers: 5′ moclof, agcgaggaagcggaagagcg; 3′ moclor, gccacctgacgtctaagaaacc
Terms and licenses: Academic/Nonprofit Terms; Industry Terms: Not Available to Industry
Depositor comments: release insert with BsaI and clone to Level 1 cloning vector
How to cite: pUG-UBC8 was a gift from Marco Trujillo (Addgene plasmid # 104673 ; http://n2t.net/addgene:104673 ; RRID:Addgene_104673)
